Addgene plasmid #138443: pcDNA4/TO-ORF24 1-226-2xStrep
Purpose: Expresses truncated ORF24 with a C-terminal 2xStrep tag in mammalian cells
Depositing lab: Britt Glaunsinger. Depositing organization: University of California, Berkeley. Publication: The gammaherpesviral TATA-box-binding protein directly interacts with the CTD of host RNA Pol II to direct late gene transcription. Castaneda AF, Didychuk AL, Louder RK, McCollum CO, Davis ZH, Nogales E, Glaunsinger BA. PLoS Pathog. 2020 Sep 4;16(9):e1008843. doi: 10.1371/journal.ppat.1008843. eCollection 2020 Sep. PubMed 32886723.
Backbone
  Vector backbone: pcDNA4/TO
  Backbone manufacturer: Invitrogen
  Backbone size w/o insert (bp): 5118
  Total vector size (bp): 5799
  Vector type: Mammalian Expression
  Selectable markers: Zeocin
Growth in bacteria
  Bacterial resistance: Ampicillin, 100 μg/mL
  Growth temperature: 37°C
  Growth strain: DH5alpha
  Copy number: High Copy
Gene/Insert
  Gene/Insert name: ORF24
  Species: KSHV (HHV-8)
  Insert size (bp): 678
  Mutation: Amino acids 1-226
  Entrez Gene: ORF24 (a.k.a. HHV8GK18_gp27)
  Promoter: CMV
  Tag / fusion protein: Strep (C terminal on backbone)
  Cloning method: Ligation Independent Cloning
  Sequencing primers: 5′ CGCAAATGGGCGGTAGGCGTG; 3′ TAGAAGGCACAGTCGAGG
Terms and licenses: Academic/Nonprofit Terms; Industry Terms: Not Available to Industry
How to cite: pcDNA4/TO-ORF24 1-226-2xStrep was a gift from Britt Glaunsinger (Addgene plasmid # 138443 ; http://n2t.net/addgene:138443 ; RRID:Addgene_138443)
