[The description below was written by a language model from this plasmid's Addgene catalogue record and pLannotate feature annotations shown in this document.]
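Description:
pcDNA4/TO-ORF24 1-226-2xStrep is a mammalian expression plasmid built on the Invitrogen pcDNA4/TO backbone, about 5.8 kb in total. It is maintained in E. coli at high copy through a ColE1/pUC-type origin with ampicillin selection (AmpR under its own bla promoter), and it also carries an f1 phage origin. For selection in mammalian cells it contains a Zeocin resistance cassette in which the Sh ble gene sits behind both the SV40 early promoter and the bacterial EM7 promoter and is terminated by an SV40 polyadenylation signal, so the same marker can function in either host.

The payload is a truncated form of ORF24 from Kaposi's sarcoma-associated herpesvirus (HHV-8), covering amino acids 1-226 (a 678 bp insert) and fused at its C terminus to a 2xStrep tag supplied by the backbone. The tag itself is not annotated in either feature table, though there is unannotated space between the ORF24 fragment and the bGH polyadenylation signal that ends the transcript. Expression is driven by the CMV immediate early enhancer and promoter. The two short tet operator matches immediately downstream of the promoter correspond to the "TO" design of this backbone, which allows transcription to be repressed in cells expressing the Tet repressor and induced with tetracycline or doxycycline. In cells lacking the repressor, the promoter acts constitutively.

The two sequence records (depositor and sequencing result) differ by a few bases and in their start coordinates but show the same feature layout. The associated publication concerns ORF24 as the gammaherpesviral TATA-box-binding protein that contacts the RNA polymerase II CTD to direct late gene transcription. A Strep-tagged N-terminal fragment would suit affinity purification and interaction mapping, although the record states only mammalian expression as its purpose.
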