Features (pLannotate 1.2.2; 23 found; start..end, strand, type, name):
     28..80      -  misc_feature   bom (fragment): basis of mobility region from pBR322
    235..614     +  enhancer       CMV enhancer: human cytomegalovirus immediate early enhancer
    687..704     -  promoter       CMV promoter (fragment): human cytomegalovirus (CMV) immediate early promoter
    767..818     +  promoter       CMVd2 promoter: truncated human cytomegalovirus (CMV) immediate early promoter that yields moderately reduced expression relative to the full-length promoter
    820..839     +  promoter       PLtetO-1 promoter (fragment): modified phage lambda PL promoter with tet operator sites (Lutz and Bujard, 1997)
    841..860     +  promoter       PLtetO-1 promoter (fragment): modified phage lambda PL promoter with tet operator sites (Lutz and Bujard, 1997)
    868..901     +  promoter       TRE3GV promoter (fragment): 3rd-generation Tet-responsive promoter that can be activated by binding of Tet-On® 3G, optimized for retroviral and lentiviral vectors
   1002..1682    +  CDS            ORF24 (fragment): ORF24_HHV8P - Protein inferred from homology: Swiss-Prot protein existence level 3. From Human herpesvirus 8 type P (isolate GK18) (HHV-8) (Kaposi's sarcoma-associated herpesvirus).
   1813..2037    +  polyA_signal   bGH poly(A) signal: bovine growth hormone polyadenylation signal
   2041..2062    +  promoter       SV40 promoter (fragment): SV40 enhancer and early promoter
   2083..2511    +  rep_origin     f1 ori (sequence partly withheld): f1 bacteriophage origin of replication; arrow indicates direction of (+) strand synthesis
   2525..2854    +  promoter       SV40 promoter: SV40 enhancer and early promoter
   2902..2949    +  promoter       EM7 promoter: synthetic bacterial promoter&nbsp
   2968..3342    +  CDS            BleoR: antibiotic-binding protein; Sh ble from Streptoalloteichus hindustanus; confers resistance to bleomycin, phleomycin, and Zeocin™
   3352..3477    +  CDS            ble (fragment): BLE_KLEPN - Experimental evidence at protein level: Swiss-Prot protein existence level 1. Binding protein with a strong affinity to the bleomycin family of antibiotics. Binds to CL990; an antimitotic-antibiotic compound. From Klebsiella pneumoniae.
   3472..3593    +  polyA_signal   SV40 poly(A) signal: SV40 polyadenylation signal
   3666..3682    -  protein_bind   lac operator: The lac repressor binds to the lac operator to inhibit transcription in E. coli. This inhibition can be relieved by adding lactose or isopropyl-β-D-thiogalactopyranoside (IPTG). lac repressor encoded by lacI
   3690..3720    -  promoter       lac promoter: promoter for the E. coli lac operon
   3735..3756    -  protein_bind   CAP binding site: CAP binding activates transcription in the presence of cAMP. E. coli catabolite activator protein
   3769..3861    -  CDS            lacI (fragment): lac repressor; lacI; The lac repressor binds to the lac operator to inhibit transcription in E. coli. This inhibition can be relieved by adding lactose or isopropyl-β-D-thiogalactopyranoside (IPTG).
   4044..4629    -  rep_origin     ori: high-copy-number ColE1/pMB1/pBR322/pUC origin of replication
   4800..5660    -  CDS            AmpR: β-lactamase; bla; confers resistance to ampicillin, carbenicillin, and related antibiotics
   5661..5765    -  promoter       AmpR promoter: bla
>Addgene plasmid #138443 | pcDNA4/TO-ORF24 1-226-2xStrep | depositor full sequence | sequence record 267323 | pcDNA4/TO-ORF24 1-226-2xStrep sequence 5796 bps
GACGGATCGGGAGATCTCCCGATCCCCTATGGTGCACTCTCAGTACAATCTGCTCTGATGCCGCATAGTT
AAGCCAGTATCTGCTCCCTGCTTGTGTGTTGGAGGTCGCTGAGTAGTGCGCGAGCAAAATTTAAGCTACA
ACAAGGCAAGGCTTGACCGACAATTGCATGAAGAATCTGCTTAGGGTTAGGCGTTTTGCGCTGCTTCGCG
ATGTACGGGCCAGATATACGCGTTGACATTGATTATTGACTAGTTATTAATAGTAATCAATTACGGGGTC
ATTAGTTCATAGCCCATATATGGAGTTCCGCGTTACATAACTTACGGTAAATGGCCCGCCTGGCTGACCG
CCCAACGACCCCCGCCCATTGACGTCAATAATGACGTATGTTCCCATAGTAACGCCAATAGGGACTTTCC
ATTGACGTCAATGGGTGGAGTATTTACGGTAAACTGCCCACTTGGCAGTACATCAAGTGTATCATATGCC
AAGTACGCCCCCTATTGACGTCAATGACGGTAAATGGCCCGCCTGGCATTATGCCCAGTACATGACCTTA
TGGGACTTTCCTACTTGGCAGTACATCTACGTATTAGTCATCGCTATTACCATGGTGATGCGGTTTTGGC
AGTACATCAATGGGCGTGGATAGCGGTTTGACTCACGGGGATTTCCAAGTCTCCACCCCATTGACGTCAA
TGGGAGTTTGTTTTGGAACCAAAATCAACGGGACTTTCCAAAATGTCGTAACAACTCCGCCCCATTGACG
CAAATGGGCGGTAGGCGTGTACGGTGGGAGGTCTATATAAGCAGAGCTCTCCCTATCAGTGATAGAGATC
TCCCTATCAGTGATAGAGATCGTCGACGAGCTCGTTTAGTGAACCGTCAGATCGCCTGGAGACGCCATCC
ACGCTGTTTTGACCTCCATAGAAGACACCGGGACCGATCCAGCCTCCGGACTCTAGCGTTTAAACTTAAG
CTTGGTACCGAGCTCGGATCCATGGCAGCGCTCGAGGGCCCCCTACTACTGCCACCGAGCGCCTCCCTGA
CGACGAGTCCGCAGACCACGTGTTATCAAGCGACTTGGGAATCACAGCTGGAAATATTCTGCTGTCTGGC
CACCAACTCGCACCTGCAGGCAGAGCTGACCTTAGAAGGTCTTGATAAGATGATGCAGCCCGAGCCCACC
TTTTTCGCCTGCAGAGCGATACGCAGACTACTCCTGGGGGAACGCCTCCACCCTTTTATACATCAAGAAG
GGACTCTTTTGGGAAAAGTGGGTCGACGGTACAGCGGCGAAGGTTTAATAATTGACGGTGGTGGAGTGTT
TACGCGCGGACAGATAGACACCGACAACTACCTACCTGCGGTGGGATCATGGGAACTTACCGATGATTGT
GATAAACCCTGCGAATTCAGGGAGCTACGCTCGCTGTATCTTCCCGCGCTACTAACGTGCACCATATGTT
ACAAAGCCATGTTCAGGATAGTGTGCAGGTACCTGGAGTTCTGGGAGTTCGAACAGTGTTTTCATGCGTT
TCTGGCGGTGTTGCCCCATAGTCTACAACCCACAATCTATCAAAATTATTTTGCACTCCTGGAGAGCCTG
AAGCATCTCTCGTTTTCAATAATGCCACCCGCATCCCCAGACGCACAGCTACATTTTTTAAAGTTTAACC
TCGAGGGAGGCGGTGGATGGAGCCACCCCCAGTTCGAGAAGGGCGGCGGCAGCGGCGGCGGCAGCGGCGG
CGGCAGCTGGAGCCACCCCCAGTTCGAGAAGGGGCCCGTTTAAACCCGCTGATCAGCCTCGACTGTGCCT
TCTAGTTGCCAGCCATCTGTTGTTTGCCCCTCCCCCGTGCCTTCCTTGACCCTGGAAGGTGCCACTCCCA
CTGTCCTTTCCTAATAAAATGAGGAAATTGCATCGCATTGTCTGAGTAGGTGTCATTCTATTCTGGGGGG
TGGGGTGGGGCAGGACAGCAAGGGGGAGGATTGGGAAGACAATAGCAGGCATGCTGGGGATGCGGTGGGC
TCTATGGCTTCTGAGGCGGAAAGAACCAGCTGGGGCTCTAGGGGGTATCCCC
[124 nt withheld, positions 2083-2206]
C
[91 nt withheld, positions 2208-2298]
A
[49 nt withheld, positions 2300-2348]
CCTTTGACGTTGGAGTCCACGTTCTTT
[37 nt withheld, positions 2376-2412]
ACCCTATCTCGGTCTATTCTTTTGATTTATAAGGGATTTTGCCGATTTCGGCCTATTGGTTAAAAAATGA
GCTGATTTAACAAAAATTTAACGCGAATTAATTCTGTGGAATGTGTGTCAGTTAGGGTGTGGAAAGTCCC
CAGGCTCCCCAGCAGGCAGAAGTATGCAAAGCATGCATCTCAATTAGTCAGCAACCAGGTGTGGAAAGTC
CCCAGGCTCCCCAGCAGGCAGAAGTATGCAAAGCATGCATCTCAATTAGTCAGCAACCATAGTCCCGCCC
CTAACTCCGCCCATCCCGCCCCTAACTCCGCCCAGTTCCGCCCATTCTCCGCCCCATGGCTGACTAATTT
TTTTTATTTATGCAGAGGCCGAGGCCGCCTCTGCCTCTGAGCTATTCCAGAAGTAGTGAGGAGGCTTTTT
TGGAGGCCTAGGCTTTTGCAAAAAGCTCCCGGGAGCTTGTATATCCATTTTCGGATCTGATCAGCACGTG
TTGACAATTAATCATCGGCATAGTATATCGGCATAGTATAATACGACAAGGTGAGGAACTAAACCATGGC
CAAGTTGACCAGTGCCGTTCCGGTGCTCACCGCGCGCGACGTCGCCGGAGCGGTCGAGTTCTGGACCGAC
CGGCTCGGGTTCTCCCGGGACTTCGTGGAGGACGACTTCGCCGGTGTGGTCCGGGACGACGTGACCCTGT
TCATCAGCGCGGTCCAGGACCAGGTGGTGCCGGACAACACCCTGGCCTGGGTGTGGGTGCGCGGCCTGGA
CGAGCTGTACGCCGAGTGGTCGGAGGTCGTGTCCACGAACTTCCGGGACGCCTCCGGGCCGGCCATGACC
GAGATCGGCGAGCAGCCGTGGGGGCGGGAGTTCGCCCTGCGCGACCCGGCCGGCAACTGCGTGCACTTCG
TGGCCGAGGAGCAGGACTGACACGTGCTACGAGATTTCGATTCCACCGCCGCCTTCTATGAAAGGTTGGG
CTTCGGAATCGTTTTCCGGGACGCCGGCTGGATGATCCTCCAGCGCGGGGATCTCATGCTGGAGTTCTTC
GCCCACCCCAACTTGTTTATTGCAGCTTATAATGGTTACAAATAAAGCAATAGCATCACAAATTTCACAA
ATAAAGCATTTTTTTCACTGCATTCTAGTTGTGGTTTGTCCAAACTCATCAATGTATCTTATCATGTCTG
TATACCGTCGACCTCTAGCTAGAGCTTGGCGTAATCATGGTCATAGCTGTTTCCTGTGTGAAATTGTTAT
CCGCTCACAATTCCACACAACATACGAGCCGGAAGCATAAAGTGTAAAGCCTGGGGTGCCTAATGAGTGA
GCTAACTCACATTAATTGCGTTGCGCTCACTGCCCGCTTTCCAGTCGGGAAACCTGTCGTGCCAGCTGCA
TTAATGAATCGGCCAACGCGCGGGGAGAGGCGGTTTGCGTATTGGGCGCTCTTCCGCTTCCTCGCTCACT
GACTCGCTGCGCTCGGTCGTTCGGCTGCGGCGAGCGGTATCAGCTCACTCAAAGGCGGTAATACGGTTAT
CCACAGAATCAGGGGATAACGCAGGAAAGAACATGTGAGCAAAAGGCCAGCAAAAGGCCAGGAACCGTAA
AAAGGCCGCGTTGCTGGCGTTTTTCCATAGGCTCCGCCCCCCTGACGAGCATCACAAAAATCGACGCTCA
AGTCAGAGGTGGCGAAACCCGACAGGACTATAAAGATACCAGGCGTTTCCCCCTGGAAGCTCCCTCGTGC
GCTCTCCTGTTCCGACCCTGCCGCTTACCGGATACCTGTCCGCCTTTCTCCCTTCGGGAAGCGTGGCGCT
TTCTCATAGCTCACGCTGTAGGTATCTCAGTTCGGTGTAGGTCGTTCGCTCCAAGCTGGGCTGTGTGCAC
GAACCCCCCGTTCAGCCCGACCGCTGCGCCTTATCCGGTAACTATCGTCTTGAGTCCAACCCGGTAAGAC
ACGACTTATCGCCACTGGCAGCAGCCACTGGTAACAGGATTAGCAGAGCGAGGTATGTAGGCGGTGCTAC
AGAGTTCTTGAAGTGGTGGCCTAACTACGGCTACACTAGAAGAACAGTATTTGGTATCTGCGCTCTGCTG
AAGCCAGTTACCTTCGGAAAAAGAGTTGGTAGCTCTTGATCCGGCAAACAAACCACCGCTGGTAGCGGTT
TTTTTGTTTGCAAGCAGCAGATTACGCGCAGAAAAAAAGGATCTCAAGAAGATCCTTTGATCTTTTCTAC
GGGGTCTGACGCTCAGTGGAACGAAAACTCACGTTAAGGGATTTTGGTCATGAGATTATCAAAAAGGATC
TTCACCTAGATCCTTTTAAATTAAAAATGAAGTTTTAAATCAATCTAAAGTATATATGAGTAAACTTGGT
CTGACAGTTACCAATGCTTAATCAGTGAGGCACCTATCTCAGCGATCTGTCTATTTCGTTCATCCATAGT
TGCCTGACTCCCCGTCGTGTAGATAACTACGATACGGGAGGGCTTACCATCTGGCCCCAGTGCTGCAATG
ATACCGCGAGACCCACGCTCACCGGCTCCAGATTTATCAGCAATAAACCAGCCAGCCGGAAGGGCCGAGC
GCAGAAGTGGTCCTGCAACTTTATCCGCCTCCATCCAGTCTATTAATTGTTGCCGGGAAGCTAGAGTAAG
TAGTTCGCCAGTTAATAGTTTGCGCAACGTTGTTGCCATTGCTACAGGCATCGTGGTGTCACGCTCGTCG
TTTGGTATGGCTTCATTCAGCTCCGGTTCCCAACGATCAAGGCGAGTTACATGATCCCCCATGTTGTGCA
AAAAAGCGGTTAGCTCCTTCGGTCCTCCGATCGTTGTCAGAAGTAAGTTGGCCGCAGTGTTATCACTCAT
GGTTATGGCAGCACTGCATAATTCTCTTACTGTCATGCCATCCGTAAGATGCTTTTCTGTGACTGGTGAG
TACTCAACCAAGTCATTCTGAGAATAGTGTATGCGGCGACCGAGTTGCTCTTGCCCGGCGTCAATACGGG
ATAATACCGCGCCACATAGCAGAACTTTAAAAGTGCTCATCATTGGAAAACGTTCTTCGGGGCGAAAACT
CTCAAGGATCTTACCGCTGTTGAGATCCAGTTCGATGTAACCCACTCGTGCACCCAACTGATCTTCAGCA
TCTTTTACTTTCACCAGCGTTTCTGGGTGAGCAAAAACAGGAAGGCAAAATGCCGCAAAAAAGGGAATAA
GGGCGACACGGAAATGTTGAATACTCATACTCTTCCTTTTTCAATATTATTGAAGCATTTATCAGGGTTA
TTGTCTCATGAGCGGATACATATTTGAATGTATTTAGAAAAATAAACAAATAGGGGTTCCGCGCACATTT
CCCCGAAAAGTGCCACCTGACGTC
