Features (pLannotate 1.2.2; 22 found; start..end, strand, type, name):
      1..380     +  enhancer       CMV enhancer: human cytomegalovirus immediate early enhancer
    381..584     +  promoter       CMV promoter: human cytomegalovirus (CMV) immediate early promoter
    586..605     +  promoter       PLtetO-1 promoter (fragment): modified phage lambda PL promoter with tet operator sites (Lutz and Bujard, 1997)
    607..626     +  promoter       PLtetO-1 promoter (fragment): modified phage lambda PL promoter with tet operator sites (Lutz and Bujard, 1997)
    634..667     +  promoter       TRE3GV promoter (fragment): 3rd-generation Tet-responsive promoter that can be activated by binding of Tet-On® 3G, optimized for retroviral and lentiviral vectors
    768..1448    +  CDS            ORF24 (fragment): ORF24_HHV8P - Protein inferred from homology: Swiss-Prot protein existence level 3. From Human herpesvirus 8 type P (isolate GK18) (HHV-8) (Kaposi's sarcoma-associated herpesvirus).
   1579..1803    +  polyA_signal   bGH poly(A) signal: bovine growth hormone polyadenylation signal
   1807..1828    +  promoter       SV40 promoter (fragment): SV40 enhancer and early promoter
   1849..2277    +  rep_origin     f1 ori (sequence partly withheld): f1 bacteriophage origin of replication; arrow indicates direction of (+) strand synthesis
   2291..2620    +  promoter       SV40 promoter: SV40 enhancer and early promoter
   2668..2715    +  promoter       EM7 promoter: synthetic bacterial promoter&nbsp
   2734..3108    +  CDS            BleoR: antibiotic-binding protein; Sh ble from Streptoalloteichus hindustanus; confers resistance to bleomycin, phleomycin, and Zeocin™
   3118..3243    +  CDS            ble (fragment): BLE_KLEPN - Experimental evidence at protein level: Swiss-Prot protein existence level 1. Binding protein with a strong affinity to the bleomycin family of antibiotics. Binds to CL990; an antimitotic-antibiotic compound. From Klebsiella pneumoniae.
   3238..3359    +  polyA_signal   SV40 poly(A) signal: SV40 polyadenylation signal
   3432..3448    -  protein_bind   lac operator: The lac repressor binds to the lac operator to inhibit transcription in E. coli. This inhibition can be relieved by adding lactose or isopropyl-β-D-thiogalactopyranoside (IPTG). lac repressor encoded by lacI
   3456..3486    -  promoter       lac promoter: promoter for the E. coli lac operon
   3501..3522    -  protein_bind   CAP binding site: CAP binding activates transcription in the presence of cAMP. E. coli catabolite activator protein
   3535..3627    -  CDS            lacI (fragment): lac repressor; lacI; The lac repressor binds to the lac operator to inhibit transcription in E. coli. This inhibition can be relieved by adding lactose or isopropyl-β-D-thiogalactopyranoside (IPTG).
   3810..4398    -  rep_origin     ori: high-copy-number ColE1/pMB1/pBR322/pUC origin of replication
   4569..5429    -  CDS            AmpR: β-lactamase; bla; confers resistance to ampicillin, carbenicillin, and related antibiotics
   5430..5534    -  promoter       AmpR promoter: bla
   5593..5645    -  misc_feature   bom (fragment): basis of mobility region from pBR322
>Addgene plasmid #138443 | pcDNA4/TO-ORF24 1-226-2xStrep | addgene full sequence | sequence record 272787 | Addgene NGS Result
GACATTGATTATTGACTAGTTATTAATAGTAATCAATTACGGGGTCATTAGTTCATAGCCCATATATGGA
GTTCCGCGTTACATAACTTACGGTAAATGGCCCGCCTGGCTGACCGCCCAACGACCCCCGCCCATTGACG
TCAATAATGACGTATGTTCCCATAGTAACGCCAATAGGGACTTTCCATTGACGTCAATGGGTGGAGTATT
TACGGTAAACTGCCCACTTGGCAGTACATCAAGTGTATCATATGCCAAGTACGCCCCCTATTGACGTCAA
TGACGGTAAATGGCCCGCCTGGCATTATGCCCAGTACATGACCTTATGGGACTTTCCTACTTGGCAGTAC
ATCTACGTATTAGTCATCGCTATTACCATGGTGATGCGGTTTTGGCAGTACATCAATGGGCGTGGATAGC
GGTTTGACTCACGGGGATTTCCAAGTCTCCACCCCATTGACGTCAATGGGAGTTTGTTTTGGCACCAAAA
TCAACGGGACTTTCCAAAATGTCGTAACAACTCCGCCCCATTGACGCAAATGGGCGGTAGGCGTGTACGG
TGGGAGGTCTATATAAGCAGAGCTCTCCCTATCAGTGATAGAGATCTCCCTATCAGTGATAGAGATCGTC
GACGAGCTCGTTTAGTGAACCGTCAGATCGCCTGGAGACGCCATCCACGCTGTTTTGACCTCCATAGAAG
ACACCGGGACCGATCCAGCCTCCGGACTCTAGCGTTTAAACTTAAGCTTGGTACCGAGCTCGGATCCATG
GCAGCGCTCGAGGGCCCCCTACTACTGCCACCGAGCGCCTCCCTGACGACGAGTCCGCAGACCACGTGTT
ATCAAGCGACTTGGGAATCACAGCTGGAAATATTCTGCTGTCTGGCCACCAACTCGCACCTGCAGGCAGA
GCTGACCTTAGAAGGTCTTGATAAGATGATGCAGCCCGAGCCCACCTTTTTCGCCTGCAGAGCGATACGC
AGACTACTCCTGGGGGAACGCCTCCACCCTTTTATACATCAAGAAGGGACTCTTTTGGGAAAAGTGGGTC
GACGGTACAGCGGCGAAGGTTTAATAATTGACGGTGGTGGAGTGTTTACGCGCGGACAGATAGACACCGA
CAACTACCTACCTGCGGTGGGATCATGGGAACTTACCGATGATTGTGATAAACCCTGCGAATTCAGGGAG
CTACGCTCGCTGTATCTTCCCGCGCTACTAACGTGCACCATATGTTACAAAGCCATGTTCAGGATAGTGT
GCAGGTACCTGGAGTTCTGGGAGTTCGAACAGTGTTTTCATGCGTTTCTGGCGGTGTTGCCCCATAGTCT
ACAACCCACAATCTATCAAAATTATTTTGCACTCCTGGAGAGCCTGAAGCATCTCTCGTTTTCAATAATG
CCACCCGCATCCCCAGACGCACAGCTACATTTTTTAAAGTTTAACCTCGAGGGAGGCGGTGGATGGAGCC
ACCCCCAGTTCGAGAAGGGCGGCGGCAGCGGCGGCGGCAGCGGCGGCGGCAGCTGGAGCCACCCCCAGTT
CGAGAAGGGGCCCGTTTAAACCCGCTGATCAGCCTCGACTGTGCCTTCTAGTTGCCAGCCATCTGTTGTT
TGCCCCTCCCCCGTGCCTTCCTTGACCCTGGAAGGTGCCACTCCCACTGTCCTTTCCTAATAAAATGAGG
AAATTGCATCGCATTGTCTGAGTAGGTGTCATTCTATTCTGGGGGGTGGGGTGGGGCAGGACAGCAAGGG
GGAGGATTGGGAAGACAATAGCAGGCATGCTGGGGATGCGGTGGGCTCTATGGCTTCTGAGGCGGAAAGA
ACCAGCTGGGGCTCTAGGGGGTATCCCC
[124 nt withheld, positions 1849-1972]
C
[91 nt withheld, positions 1974-2064]
A
[49 nt withheld, positions 2066-2114]
CCTTTGACGTTGGAGTCCACGTTCTTT
[37 nt withheld, positions 2142-2178]
ACCCTATCTCGGTCTATTCTTTTGATTTATAAGGGATTTTGCCGATTTCGGCCTATTGGTTAAAAAATGA
GCTGATTTAACAAAAATTTAACGCGAATTAATTCTGTGGAATGTGTGTCAGTTAGGGTGTGGAAAGTCCC
CAGGCTCCCCAGCAGGCAGAAGTATGCAAAGCATGCATCTCAATTAGTCAGCAACCAGGTGTGGAAAGTC
CCCAGGCTCCCCAGCAGGCAGAAGTATGCAAAGCATGCATCTCAATTAGTCAGCAACCATAGTCCCGCCC
CTAACTCCGCCCATCCCGCCCCTAACTCCGCCCAGTTCCGCCCATTCTCCGCCCCATGGCTGACTAATTT
TTTTTATTTATGCAGAGGCCGAGGCCGCCTCTGCCTCTGAGCTATTCCAGAAGTAGTGAGGAGGCTTTTT
TGGAGGCCTAGGCTTTTGCAAAAAGCTCCCGGGAGCTTGTATATCCATTTTCGGATCTGATCAGCACGTG
TTGACAATTAATCATCGGCATAGTATATCGGCATAGTATAATACGACAAGGTGAGGAACTAAACCATGGC
CAAGTTGACCAGTGCCGTTCCGGTGCTCACCGCGCGCGACGTCGCCGGAGCGGTCGAGTTCTGGACCGAC
CGGCTCGGGTTCTCCCGGGACTTCGTGGAGGACGACTTCGCCGGTGTGGTCCGGGACGACGTGACCCTGT
TCATCAGCGCGGTCCAGGACCAGGTGGTGCCGGACAACACCCTGGCCTGGGTGTGGGTGCGCGGCCTGGA
CGAGCTGTACGCCGAGTGGTCGGAGGTCGTGTCCACGAACTTCCGGGACGCCTCCGGGCCGGCCATGACC
GAGATCGGCGAGCAGCCGTGGGGGCGGGAGTTCGCCCTGCGCGACCCGGCCGGCAACTGCGTGCACTTCG
TGGCCGAGGAGCAGGACTGACACGTGCTACGAGATTTCGATTCCACCGCCGCCTTCTATGAAAGGTTGGG
CTTCGGAATCGTTTTCCGGGACGCCGGCTGGATGATCCTCCAGCGCGGGGATCTCATGCTGGAGTTCTTC
GCCCACCCCAACTTGTTTATTGCAGCTTATAATGGTTACAAATAAAGCAATAGCATCACAAATTTCACAA
ATAAAGCATTTTTTTCACTGCATTCTAGTTGTGGTTTGTCCAAACTCATCAATGTATCTTATCATGTCTG
TATACCGTCGACCTCTAGCTAGAGCTTGGCGTAATCATGGTCATAGCTGTTTCCTGTGTGAAATTGTTAT
CCGCTCACAATTCCACACAACATACGAGCCGGAAGCATAAAGTGTAAAGCCTGGGGTGCCTAATGAGTGA
GCTAACTCACATTAATTGCGTTGCGCTCACTGCCCGCTTTCCAGTCGGGAAACCTGTCGTGCCAGCTGCA
TTAATGAATCGGCCAACGCGCGGGGAGAGGCGGTTTGCGTATTGGGCGCTCTTCCGCTTCCTCGCTCACT
GACTCGCTGCGCTCGGTCGTTCGGCTGCGGCGAGCGGTATCAGCTCACTCAAAGGCGGTAATACGGTTAT
CCACAGAATCAGGGGATAACGCAGGAAAGAACATGTGAGCAAAAGGCCAGCAAAAGGCCAGGAACCGTAA
AAAGGCCGCGTTGCTGGCGTTTTTCCATAGGCTCCGCCCCCCTGACGAGCATCACAAAAATCGACGCTCA
AGTCAGAGGTGGCGAAACCCGACAGGACTATAAAGATACCAGGCGTTTCCCCCTGGAAGCTCCCTCGTGC
GCTCTCCTGTTCCGACCCTGCCGCTTACCGGATACCTGTCCGCCTTTCTCCCTTCGGGAAGCGTGGCGCT
TTCTCATAGCTCACGCTGTAGGTATCTCAGTTCGGTGTAGGTCGTTCGCTCCAAGCTGGGCTGTGTGCAC
GAACCCCCCGTTCAGCCCGACCGCTGCGCCTTATCCGGTAACTATCGTCTTGAGTCCAACCCGGTAAGAC
ACGACTTATCGCCACTGGCAGCAGCCACTGGTAACAGGATTAGCAGAGCGAGGTATGTAGGCGGTGCTAC
AGAGTTCTTGAAGTGGTGGCCTAACTACGGCTACACTAGAAGAACAGTATTTGGTATCTGCGCTCTGCTG
AAGCCAGTTACCTTCGGAAAAAGAGTTGGTAGCTCTTGATCCGGCAAACAAACCACCGCTGGTAGCGGTG
GTTTTTTTGTTTGCAAGCAGCAGATTACGCGCAGAAAAAAAGGATCTCAAGAAGATCCTTTGATCTTTTC
TACGGGGTCTGACGCTCAGTGGAACGAAAACTCACGTTAAGGGATTTTGGTCATGAGATTATCAAAAAGG
ATCTTCACCTAGATCCTTTTAAATTAAAAATGAAGTTTTAAATCAATCTAAAGTATATATGAGTAAACTT
GGTCTGACAGTTACCAATGCTTAATCAGTGAGGCACCTATCTCAGCGATCTGTCTATTTCGTTCATCCAT
AGTTGCCTGACTCCCCGTCGTGTAGATAACTACGATACGGGAGGGCTTACCATCTGGCCCCAGTGCTGCA
ATGATACCGCGAGACCCACGCTCACCGGCTCCAGATTTATCAGCAATAAACCAGCCAGCCGGAAGGGCCG
AGCGCAGAAGTGGTCCTGCAACTTTATCCGCCTCCATCCAGTCTATTAATTGTTGCCGGGAAGCTAGAGT
AAGTAGTTCGCCAGTTAATAGTTTGCGCAACGTTGTTGCCATTGCTACAGGCATCGTGGTGTCACGCTCG
TCGTTTGGTATGGCTTCATTCAGCTCCGGTTCCCAACGATCAAGGCGAGTTACATGATCCCCCATGTTGT
GCAAAAAAGCGGTTAGCTCCTTCGGTCCTCCGATCGTTGTCAGAAGTAAGTTGGCCGCAGTGTTATCACT
CATGGTTATGGCAGCACTGCATAATTCTCTTACTGTCATGCCATCCGTAAGATGCTTTTCTGTGACTGGT
GAGTACTCAACCAAGTCATTCTGAGAATAGTGTATGCGGCGACCGAGTTGCTCTTGCCCGGCGTCAATAC
GGGATAATACCGCGCCACATAGCAGAACTTTAAAAGTGCTCATCATTGGAAAACGTTCTTCGGGGCGAAA
ACTCTCAAGGATCTTACCGCTGTTGAGATCCAGTTCGATGTAACCCACTCGTGCACCCAACTGATCTTCA
GCATCTTTTACTTTCACCAGCGTTTCTGGGTGAGCAAAAACAGGAAGGCAAAATGCCGCAAAAAAGGGAA
TAAGGGCGACACGGAAATGTTGAATACTCATACTCTTCCTTTTTCAATATTATTGAAGCATTTATCAGGG
TTATTGTCTCATGAGCGGATACATATTTGAATGTATTTAGAAAAATAAACAAATAGGGGTTCCGCGCACA
TTTCCCCGAAAAGTGCCACCTGACGTCGACGGATCGGGAGATCTCCCGATCCCCTATGGTGCACTCTCAG
TACAATCTGCTCTGATGCCGCATAGTTAAGCCAGTATCTGCTCCCTGCTTGTGTGTTGGAGGTCGCTGAG
TAGTGCGCGAGCAAAATTTAAGCTACAACAAGGCAAGGCTTGACCGACAATTGCATGAAGAATCTGCTTA
GGGTTAGGCGTTTTGCGCTGCTTCGCGATGTACGGGCCAGATATACGCGTT
